Addgene plasmid #55865: mRuby-Golgi-7
Purpose: Localization: Golgi Complex, Excitation: 558, Emission: 605
Depositing lab: Michael Davidson. Depositing organization: Florida State University, Tallahassee.
Backbone
  Vector backbone: mRuby
  Backbone size w/o insert (bp): 4750
  Vector type: Mammalian Expression
  Selectable markers: Neomycin (select with G418)
Growth in bacteria
  Bacterial resistance: Kanamycin, 50 μg/mL
  Growth temperature: 37°C
  Growth strain: DH5alpha
  Copy number: High Copy
Gene/Insert
  Gene/Insert name: Golgi (alt name: NM_001497.3)
  Species: H. sapiens (human)
  Mutation: aa 1-82 of NM_001497.3
  Entrez Gene: B4GALT1 (a.k.a. B4GAL-T1, CDG2D, CLDLFIB, GGTB2, GT1, GTB, beta4Gal-T1)
  Promoter: CMV
  Tag / fusion protein: mRuby
  Cloning method: Unknown
  Sequencing primers: 5′ CMV-F; 3′ SV40pA-R
Terms and licenses: Academic/Nonprofit Terms; Industry Terms
Depositor comments: . Excitation = 558; Emission = 605
How to cite: mRuby-Golgi-7 was a gift from Michael Davidson (Addgene plasmid # 55865 ; http://n2t.net/addgene:55865 ; RRID:Addgene_55865)
