[The description below was written by a language model from this plasmid's Addgene catalogue record.]
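Description:
mRuby-Golgi-7 is a mammalian expression plasmid that produces a red fluorescent marker for the Golgi complex. It is built on an mRuby vector backbone of about 4.75 kb without the insert. It is maintained as a high-copy plasmid in E. coli under kanamycin selection. It also carries a neomycin resistance marker, so transfected mammalian cells can be selected with G418 to obtain stable lines. No feature table is provided, so the specific origin of replication and the promoters driving the resistance marker are not stated. The use of an SV40 polyA reverse sequencing primer suggests that an SV40 polyadenylation signal lies downstream of the expression cassette.

The insert encodes amino acids 1–82 of human B4GALT1 (beta-1,4-galactosyltransferase 1), expressed from the CMV promoter as a fusion with the red fluorescent protein mRuby. B4GALT1 is a type II Golgi membrane protein, and its N-terminal portion contains the cytoplasmic tail, the transmembrane signal-anchor and part of the stem region. This segment is widely used as a targeting sequence because it is enough to retain an attached fluorescent protein in the Golgi. The record does not state the orientation of the fusion or the linker. The "7" in the name may refer to linker length, but this is not confirmed.

The recorded excitation and emission maxima are 558 nm and 605 nm. The construct is intended for visualising Golgi morphology and dynamics by fluorescence microscopy in live or fixed mammalian cells. It can also serve as a red Golgi reference marker in co-localisation experiments with green or other spectrally distinct probes.
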