>Addgene plasmid #55865 | mRuby-Golgi-7 | depositor partial sequence | sequence record 86771 | insert sequence
GTCAGATCCGCTAGCATGAGGCTTCGGGAGCCGCTCCTGAGCGGCAGCGCCGCGATGCCAGGCGCGTCCC
TACAGCGGGCCTGCCGCCTGCTCGTGGCCGTCTGCGCTCTGCACCTTGGCGTCACCCTCGTTTACTACCT
GGCTGGCCGCGACCTGAGCCGCCTGCCCCAACTGGTCGGAGTCTCCACACCGCTGCAGGGCGGCTCGAAC
AGTGCCGCCGCCATCGGGCAGTCCTCCGGGGAGCTCCGGACCGGAGGGGCCAAGGATCCACCGGTCGCCA
CCATGAACAGCCTGATCAAAGAAAACATGCGGATGAAGGTGGTGCTGGAAGGCAGCGTGAACGGCCACCA
GTTCAAGTGCACCGGCGAGGGCGAGGGCAACCCCTACATGGGCACCCAGACCATGCGGATCAAAGTGATC
GAGGGCGGACCTCTGCCCTTCGCCTTCGACATCCTGGCCACATCCTTCATGTACGGCAGCCGGACCTTCA
TCAAGTACCCCAAGGGCATCCCCGATTTCTTCAAGCAGAGCTTCCCCGAGGGCTTCACCTGGGAGAGAGT
GACCAGATACGAGGACGGCGGCGTGATCACCGTGATGCAGGACACCAGCCTGGAAGATGGCTGCCTGGTG
TACCATGCCCAGGTCAGGGGCGTGAATTTTCCCAGCAACGGCGCCGTGATGCAGAAGAAAACCAAGGGCT
GGGAGCCCAACACCGAGATGATGTACCCCGCTGACGGCGGACTGAGAGGCTACACCCACATGGCCCTGAA
GGTGGACGGCGGAGGGCACCTGAGCTGCAGCTTCGTGACCACCTACCGATCCAAGAAAACCGTGGGCAAC
ATCAAGATGCCCGGCATCCACGCCGTGGACCACCGGCTGGAAAGGCTGGAAGAGTCCGACAACGAGATGT
TCGTGGTGCAGCGGGAGCACGCCGTGGCCAAGTTCGCCGGCCTGGGCGGAGGGTAAGCGGCCGCGACTCT
AGATCATAATCAGCCATACCACATT
