>Addgene plasmid #55865 | mRuby-Golgi-7 | addgene partial sequence | sequence record 145718 | CMV-F 5'-CGCAAATGGGCGGTAGGCGTG-3'
TGGTTTAGTGAACCGTCAGATCCGCTAGCATGAGGCTTCGGGAGCCGCTCCTGAGCGGCAGCGCCGCGAT
GCCAGGCGCGTCCCTACAGCGGGCCTGCCGCCTGCTCGTGGCCGTCTGCGCTCTGCACCTTGGCGTCACC
CTCGTTTACTACCTGGCTGGCCGCGACCTGAGCCGCCTGCCCCAACTGGTCGGAGTCTCCACACCGCTGC
AGGGCGGCTCGAACAGTGCCGCCGCCATCGGGCAGTCCTCCGGGGAGCTCCGGACCGGAGGGGCCAAGGA
TCCACCGGTCGCCACCATGAACAGCCTGATCAAAGAAAACATGCGGATGAAGGTGGTGCTGGAAGGCAGC
GTGAACGGCCACCAGTTCAAGTGCACCGGCGAGGGCGAGGGCAACCCCTACATGGGCACCCAGACCATGC
GGATCAAAGTGATCGAGGGCGGACCTCTGCCCTTCGCCTTCGACATCCTGGCCACATCCTTCATGTACGG
CAGCCGGACCTTCATCAAGTACCCCAAGGGCATCCCCGATTTCTTCAAGCAGAGCTTCCCCGAGGGCTTC
ACCTGGGAGAGAGTGACCAGATACGAGGACGGCGGCGTGATCACCGTGATGCAGGACACCAGCCTGGAAG
ATGGCTGCCTGGTGTACCATGCCCAGGTCAGGGGCGTGAATTTTCCCAGCAACGGCGCCGTGATGCAGAA
GAAAACCAAGGGCTGGGAGCCCAACACCGAGATGATGTACCCCGCTGACGGCGGACTGAGAGGCTACACC
CACATGGCCCTGAAGGTGGACGGCGGAGGGCACCTGAGCTGCAGCTT
